>Addgene plasmid #199244 | pUBQ:Citrine-TurboID-3xMyc | addgene full sequence | sequence record 395324 | Addgene NGS Result
TTCGGAAGAACGGCAACTAAGCTGCCGGGTTTGAAACACGGATGATCTCGCGGAGGGTAGCATGTTGATT
GTAACGATGACAGAGCGTTGCTGCCTGTGATCACCGCGGTTTCAAAATCGGCTCCGTCGATACTATGTTA
TACGCCAACTTTGAAAACAACTTTGAAAAAGCTGTTTTCTGGTATTTAAGGTTTTAGAATGCAAGGAACA
GTGAATTGGAGTTCGTCTTGTTATAATTAGCTTCTTGGGGTATCTTTAAATACTGTAGAAAAGAGGAAGG
AAATAATAAATGGCTAAAATGAGAATATCACCGGAATTGAAAAAACTGATCGAAAAATACCGCTGCGTAA
AAGATACGGAAGGAATGTCTCCTGCTAAGGTATATAAGCTGGTGGGAGAAAATGAAAACCTATATTTAAA
AATGACGGACAGCCGGTATAAAGGGACCACCTATGATGTGGAACGGGAAAAGGACATGATGCTATGGCTG
GAAGGAAAGCTGCCTGTTCCAAAGGTCCTGCACTTTGAACGGCATGATGGCTGGAGCAATCTGCTCATGA
GTGAGGCCGATGGCGTCCTTTGCTCGGAAGAGTATGAAGATGAACAAAGCCCTGAAAAGATTATCGAGCT
GTATGCGGAGTGCATCAGGCTCTTTCACTCCATCGACATATCGGATTGTCCCTATACGAATAGCTTAGAC
AGCCGCTTAGCCGAATTGGATTACTTACTGAATAACGATCTGGCCGATGTGGATTGCGAAAACTGGGAAG
AAGACACTCCATTTAAAGATCCGCGCGAGCTGTATGATTTTTTAAAGACGGAAAAGCCCGAAGAGGAACT
TGTCTTTTCCCACGGCGACCTGGGAGACAGCAACATCTTTGTGAAAGATGGCAAAGTAAGTGGCTTTATT
GATCTTGGGAGAAGCGGCAGGGCGGACAAGTGGTATGACATTGCCTTCTGCGTCCGGTCGATCAGGGAGG
ATATCGGGGAAGAACAGTATGTCGAGCTATTTTTTGACTTACTGGGGATCAAGCCTGATTGGGAGAAAAT
AAAATATTATATTTTACTGGATGAATTGTTTTAGTACCTAGAATGCATGACCAAAATCCCTTAACGTGAG
TTTTCGTTCCACTGAGCGTCAGACCCCGTAGAAAAGATCAAAGGATCTTCTTGAGATCCTTTTTTTCTGC
GCGTAATCTGCTGCTTGCAAACAAAAAAACCACCGCTACCAGCGGTGGTTTGTTTGCCGGATCAAGAGCT
ACCAACTCTTTTTCCGAAGGTAACTGGCTTCAGCAGAGCGCAGATACCAAATACTGTCCTTCTAGTGTAG
CCGTAGTTAGGCCACCACTTCAAGAACTCTGTAGCACCGCCTACATACCTCGCTCTGCTAATCCTGTTAC
CAGTGGCTGCTGCCAGTGGCGATAAGTCGTGTCTTACCGGGTTGGACTCAAGACGATAGTTACCGGATAA
GGCGCAGCGGTCGGGCTGAACGGGGGGTTCGTGCACACAGCCCAGCTTGGAGCGAACGACCTACACCGAA
CTGAGATACCTACAGCGTGAGCTATGAGAAAGCGCCACGCTTCCCGAAGGGAGAAAGGCGGACAGGTATC
CGGTAAGCGGCAGGGTCGGAACAGGAGAGCGCACGAGGGAGCTTCCAGGGGGAAACGCCTGGTATCTTTA
TAGTCCTGTCGGGTTTCGCCACCTCTGACTTGAGCGTCGATTTTTGTGATGCTCGTCAGGGGGGCGGAGC
CTATGGAAAAACGCCAGCAACGCGGCCTTTTTACGGTTCCTGGCCTTTTGCTGGCCTTTTGCTCACATGT
TCTTTCCTGCGTTATCCCCTGATTCTGTGGATAACCGTATTACCGCCTTTGAGTGAGCTGATACCGCTCG
CCGCAGCCGAACGACCGAGCGCAGCGAGTCAGTGAGCGAGGAAGCGGAAGAGCGCCTGATGCGGTATTTT
CTCCTTACGCATCTGTGCGGTATTTCACACCGCATATGGTGCACTCTCAGTACAATCTGCTCTGATGCCG
CATAGTTAAGCCAGTATACACTCCGCTATCGCTACGTGACTGGGTCATGGCTGCGCCCCGACACCCGCCA
ACACCCGCTGACGCGCCCTGACGGGCTTGTCTGCTCCCGGCATCCGCTTACAGACAAGCTGTGACCGTCT
CCGGGAGCTGCATGTGTCAGAGGTTTTCACCGTCATCACCGAAACGCGCGAGGCAGGGTGCCTTGATGTG
GGCGCCGGCGGTCGAGTGGCGACGGCGCGGCTTGTCCGCGCCCTGGTAGATTGCCTGGCCGTAGGCCAGC
CATTTTTGAGCGGCCAGCGGCCGCGATAGGCCGACGCGAAGCGGCGGGGCGTAGGGAGCGCAGCGACCGA
AGGGTAGGCGCTTTTTGCAGCTCTTCGGCTGTGCGCTGGCCAGACAGTTATGCACAGGCCAGGCGGGTTT
TAAGAGTTTTAATAAGTTTTAAAGAGTTTTAGGCGGAAAAATCGCCTTTTTTCTCTTTTATATCAGTCAC
TTACATGTGTGACCGGTTCCCAATGTACGGCTTTGGGTTCCCAATGTACGGGTTCCGGTTCCCAATGTAC
GGCTTTGGGTTCCCAATGTACGTGCTATCCACAGGAAAGAGACCTTTTCGACCTTTTTCCCCTGCTAGGG
CAATTTGCCCTAGCATCTGCTCCGTACATTAGGAACCGGCGGATGCTTCGCCCTCGATCAGGTTGCGGTA
GCGCATGACTAGGATCGGGCCAGCCTGCCCCGCCTCCTCCTTCAAATCGTACTCCGGCAGGTCATTTGAC
CCGATCAGCTTGCGCACGGTGAAACAGAACTTCTTGAACTCTCCGGCGCTGCCACTGCGTTCGTAGATCG
TCTTGAACAACCATCTGGCTTCTGCCTTGCCTGCGGCGCGGCGTGCCAGGCGGTAGAGAAAACGGCCGAT
GCCGGGATCGATCAAAAAGTAATCGGGGTGAACCGTCAGCACGTCCGGGTTCTTGCCTTCTGTGATCTCG
CGGTACATCCAATCAGCTAGCTCGATCTCGATGTACTCCGGCCGCCCGGTTTCGCTCTTTACGATCTTGT
AGCGGCTAATCAAGGCTTCACCCTCGGATACCGTCACCAGGCGGCCGTTCTTGGCCTTCTTCGTACGCTG
CATGGCAACGTGCGTGGTGTTTAACCGAATGCAGGTTTCTACCAGGTCGTCTTTCTGCTTTCCGCCATCG
GCTCGCCGGCAGAACTTGAGTACGTCCGCAACGTGTGGACGGAACACGCGGCCGGGCTTGTCTCCCTTCC
CTTCCCGGTATCGGTTCATGGATTCGGTTAGATGGGAAACCGCCATCAGTACCAGGTCGTAATCCCACAC
ACTGGCCATGCCGGCCGGCCCTGCGGAAACCTCTACGTGCCCGTCTGGAAGCTCGTAGCGGATCACCTCG
CCAGCTCGTCGGTCACGCTTCGACAGACGGAAAACGGCCACGTCCATGATGCTGCGACTATCGCGGGTGC
CCACGTCATAGAGCATCGGAACGAAAAAATCTGGTTGCTCGTCGCCCTTGGGCGGCTTCCTAATCGACGG
CGCACCGGCTGCCGGCGGTTGCCGGGATTCTTTGCGGATTCGATCAGCGGCCGCTTGCCACGATTCACCG
GGGCGTGCTTCTGCCTCGATGCGTTGCCGCTGGGCGGCCTGCGCGGCCTTCAACTTCTCCACCAGGTCAT
CACCCAGCGCCGCGCCGATTTGTACCGGGCCGGATGGTTTGCGACCGCTCACGCCGATTCCTCGGGCTTG
GGGGTTCCAGTGCCATTGCAGGGCCGGCAGGCAACCCAGCCGCTTACGCCTGGCCAACCGCCCGTTCCTC
CACACATGGGGCATTCCACGGCGTCGGTGCCTGGTTGTTCTTGATTTTCCATGCCGCCTCCTTTAGCCGC
TAAAATTCATCTACTCATTTATTCATTTGCTCATTTACTCTGGTAGCTGCGCGATGTATTCAGATAGCAG
CTCGGTAATGGTCTTGCCTTGGCGTACCGCGTACATCTTCAGCTTGGTGTGATCCTCCGCCGGCAACTGA
AAGTTGACCCGCTTCATGGCTGGCGTGTCTGCCAGGCTGGCCAACGTTGCAGCCTTGCTGCTGCGTGCGC
TCGGACGGCCGGCACTTAGCGTGTTTGTGCTTTTGCTCATTTTCTCTTTACCTCATTAACTCAAATGAGT
TTTGATTTAATTTCAGCGGCCAGCGCCTGGACCTCGCGGGCAGCGTCGCCCTCGGGTTCTGATTCAAGAA
CGGTTGTGCCGGCGGCGGCAGTGCCTGGGTAGCTCACGCGCTGCGTGATACGGGACTCAAGAATGGGCAG
CTCGTACCCGGCCAGCGCCTCGGCAACCTCACCGCCGATGCGCGTGCCTTTGATCGCCCGCGACACGACA
AAGGCCGCTTGTAGCCTTCCATCCGTGACCTCAATGCGCTGCTTAACCAGCTCCACCAGGTCGGCGGTGG
CCCATATGTCGTAAGGGCTTGGCTGCACCGGAATCAGCACGAAGTCGGCTGCCTTGATCGCGGACACAGC
CAAGTCCGCCGCCTGGGGCGCTCCGTCGATCACTACGAAGTCGCGCCGGCCGATGGCCTTCACGTCGCGG
TCAATCGTCGGGCGGTCGATGCCGACAACGGTTAGCGGTTGATCTTCCCGCACGGCCGCCCAATCGCGGG
CACTGCCCTGGGGATCGGAATCGACTAACAGAACATCGGCCCCGGCGAGTTGCAGGGCGCGGGCTAGATG
GGTTGCGATGGTCGTCTTGCCTGACCCGCCTTTCTGGTTAAGTACAGCGATAACCTTCATGCGTTCCCCT
TGCGTATTTGTTTATTTACTCATCGCATCATATACGCAGCGACCGCATGACGCAAGCTGTTTTACTCAAA
TACACATCACCTTTTTAGACGGCGGCGCTCGGTTTCTTCAGCGGCCAAGCTGGCCGGCCAGGCCGCCAGC
TTGGCATCAGACAAACCGGCCAGGATTTCATGCAGCCGCACGGTTGAGACGTGCGCGGGCGGCTCGAACA
CGTACCCGGCCGCGATCATCTCCGCCTCGATCTCTTCGGTAATGAAAAACGGTTCGTCCTGGCCGTCCTG
GTGCGGTTTCATGCTTGTTCCTCTTGGCGTTCATTCTCGGCGGCCGCCAGGGCGTCGGCCTCGGTCAATG
CGTCCTCACGGAAGGCACCGCGCCGCCTGGCCTCGGTGGGCGTCACTTCCTCGCTGCGCTCAAGTGCGCG
GTACAGGGTCGAGCGATGCACGCCAAGCAGTGCAGCCGCCTCTTTCACGGTGCGGCCTTCCTGGTCGATC
AGCTCGCGGGCGTGCGCGATCTGTGCCGGGGTGAGGGTAGGGCGGGGGCCAAACTTCACGCCTCGGGCCT
TGGCGGCCTCGCGCCCGCTCCGGGTGCGGTCGATGATTAGGGAACGCTCGAACTCGGCAATGCCGGCGAA
CACGGTCAACACCATGCGGCCGGCCGGCGTGGTGGTGTCGGCCCACGGCTCTGCCAGGCTACGCAGGCCC
GCGCCGGCCTCCTGGATGCGCTCGGCAATGTCCAGTAGGTCGCGGGTGCTGCGGGCCAGGCGGTCTAGCC
TGGTCACTGTCACAACGTCGCCAGGGCGTAGGTGGTCAAGCATCCTGGCCAGCTCCGGGCGGTCGCGCCT
GGTGCCGGTGATCTTCTCGGAAAACAGCTTGGTGCAGCCGGCCGCGTGCAGTTCGGCCCGTTGGTTGGTC
AAGTCCTGGTCGTCGGTGCTGACGCGGGCATAGCCCAGCAGGCCAGCGGCGGCGCTCTTGTTCATGGCGT
AATGTCTCCGGTTCTAGTCGCAAGTATTCTACTTTATGCGACTAAAACACGCGACAAGAAAACGCCAGGA
AAAGGGCAGGGCGGCAGCCTGTCGCGTAACTTAGGACTTGTGCGACATGTCGTTTTCAGAAGACGGCTGC
ACTGAACGTCAGAAGCCGACTGCACTATAGCAGCGGAGGGGTTGGATCAAAGTACTTTGATCCCGAGGGG
AACCCTGTGGTTGGCATGCACATACAAATGGACGAACGGATAAACCTTTTCACGCCCTTTTAAATATCCG
ATTATTCTAATAAACGCTCTTTTCTCTTAGGTTTACCCGCCAATATATCCTGTCAAACACTGATAGTTTA
AACTGAAGGCGGGAAACGACAATCTGATCCAAGCTCAAGCTGCTCTAGCATTCGCCATTCAGGCTGCGCA
ACTGTTGGGAAGGGCGATCGGTGCGGGCCTCTTCGCTATTACGCCAGCTGGCGAAAGGGGGATGTGCTGC
AAGGCGATTAAGTTGGGTAACGCCAGGGTTTTCCCAGTCACGACGTTGTAAAACGACGGCCAGTGCCAAG
CTTGCATGCCTGCAGATCAGGATATTCTTGTTTAAGATGTTGAACTCTATGGAGGTTTGTATGAACTGAT
GATCTAGGACCGGATAAGTTCCCTTCTTCATAGCGAACTTATTCAAAGAATGTTTTGTGTATCATTCTTG
TTACATTGTTATTAATGAAAAAATATTATTGGTCATTGGACTGAACACGAGTGTTAAATATGGACCAGGC
CCCAAATAAGATCCATTGATATATGAATTAAATAACAAGAATAAATCGAGTCACCAAACCACTTGCCTTT
TTTAACGAGACTTGTTCACCAACTTGATACAAAAGTCATTATCCTATGCAAATCAATAATCATACAAAAA
TATCCAATAACACTAAAAAATTAAAAGAAATGGATAATTTCACAATATGTTATACGATAAAGAAGTTACT
TTTCCAAGAAATTCACTGATTTTATAAGCCCACTTGCATTAGATAAATGGCAAAAAAAAACAAAAAGGAA
AAGAAATAAAGCACGAAGAATTCTAGAAAATACGAAATACGCTTCAATGCAGTGGGACCCACGGTTCAAT
TATTGCCAATTTTCAGCTCCACCGTATATTTAAAAAATAAAACGATAATGCTAAAAAAATATAAATCGTA
ACGATCGTTAAATCTCAACGGCTGGATCTTATGACGACCGTTAGAAATTGTGGTTGTCGACGAGTCAGTA
ATAAACGGCGTCAAAGTGGTTGCAGCCGGCACACACGAGTCGTGTTTATCAACTCAAAGCACAAATACTT
TTCCTCAACCTAAAAATAAGGCAATTAGCCAAAAACAACTTTGCGTGTAAACAACGCTCAATACACGTGT
CATTTTATTATTAGCTATTGCTTCACCGCCTTAGCTTTCTCGTGACCTAGTCGTCCTCGTCTTTTCTTCT
TCTTCTTCTATAAAACAATACCCAAAGAGCTCTTCTTCTTCACAATTCAGATTTCAATTTCTCAAAATCT
TAAAAACTTTCTCTCAATTCTCTCTACCGTGATCAAGGTAAATTTCTGTGTTCCTTATTCTCTCAAAATC
TTCGATTTTGTTTTCGTTCGATCCCAATTTCGTATATGTTCTTTGGTTTAGATTCTGTTAATCTTAGATC
GAAGACGATTTTCTGGGTTTGATCGTTAGATATCATCTTAATTCTCGATTAGGGTTTCATAAATATCATC
CGATTTGTTCAAATAATTTGAGTTTTGTCGAATAATTACTCTTCGATTTGTGATTTCTATCTAGATCTGG
TGTTAGTTTCTAGTTTGTGCGATCGAATTTGTCGATTAATCTGAGTTTTTCTGATTAACAGATGAGGCCT
GTGAGCAAGGGCGAGGAGCTGTTCACCGGGGTGGTGCCCATCCTGGTCGAGCTGGACGGCGACGTAAACG
GCCACAAGTTCAGCGTGTCCGGCGAGGGCGAGGGCGATGCCACCTACGGCAAGCTGACCCTGAAGTTCAT
CTGCACCACCGGCAAGCTGCCCGTGCCCTGGCCCACCCTCGTGACCACCTTCGGCTACGGCCTGATGTGC
TTCGCCCGCTACCCCGACCACATGAAGCAGCACGACTTCTTCAAGTCCGCCATGCCCGAAGGCTACGTCC
AGGAGCGCACCATCTTCTTCAAGGACGACGGCAACTACAAGACCCGCGCCGAGGTGAAGTTCGAGGGCGA
CACCCTGGTGAACCGCATCGAGCTGAAGGGCATCGACTTCAAGGAGGACGGCAACATCCTGGGGCACAAG
CTGGAGTACAACTACAACAGCCACAACGTCTATATCATGGCCGACAAGCAGAAGAACGGCATCAAGGTGA
ACTTCAAGATCCGCCACAACATCGAGGACGGCAGCGTGCAGCTCGCCGACCACTACCAGCAGAACACCCC
CATCGGCGACGGCCCCGTGCTGCTGCCCGACAACCACTACCTGAGCTACCAGTCCGCCCTGAGCAAAGAC
CCCAACGAGAAGCGCGATCACATGGTCCTGCTGGAGTTCGTGACCGCCGCCGGGATCACTCTCGGCATGG
ACGAGCTGTACAAGCCCGGGAAAGACAATACTGTGCCTCTGAAGCTGATCGCTCTCCTGGCTAATGGCGA
GTTCCATAGTGGCGAACAGCTGGGAGAAACCCTGGGCATGTCCAGGGCCGCTATCAACAAGCACATTCAG
ACTCTGCGCGACTGGGGCGTGGACGTGTTCACCGTGCCCGGAAAGGGCTACTCTCTGCCCGAGCCTATCC
CGCTGCTGAACGCTAAACAGATTCTGGGACAGCTGGACGGCGGGAGCGTGGCAGTCCTGCCTGTGGTCGA
CTCCACCAATCAGTACCTGCTGGATCGAATCGGCGAGCTGAAGAGTGGGGATGCTTGCATTGCAGAATAT
CAGCAGGCAGGGAGAGGAAGCAGAGGGAGGAAATGGTTCTCTCCTTTTGGAGCTAACCTGTACCTGAGTA
TGTTTTGGCGCCTGAAGCGGGGACCAGCAGCAATCGGCCTGGGCCCGGTCATCGGAATTGTCATGGCAGA
AGCGCTGCGAAAGCTGGGAGCAGACAAGGTGCGAGTCAAATGGCCCAATGACCTGTATCTGCAGGATAGA
AAGCTGGCAGGCATCCTGGTGGAGCTGGCCGGAATAACAGGCGATGCTGCACAGATCGTCATTGGCGCCG
GGATTAACGTGGCTATGAGGCGCGTGGAGGAAAGCGTGGTCAATCAGGGCTGGATCACACTGCAGGAAGC
AGGGATTAACCTGGACAGGAATACTCTGGCCGCTACGCTGATCCGAGAGCTGCGGGCAGCCCTGGAACTG
TTCGAGCAGGAAGGCCTGGCTCCATATCTGCCACGGTGGGAGAAGCTGGATAACTTCATCAATAGACCCG
TGAAGCTGATCATTGGGGACAAAGAGATTTTCGGGATTAGCCGGGGGATTGATAAACAGGGAGCCCTGCT
GCTGGAACAGGACGGAGTTATCAAACCCTGGATGGGCGGAGAAATCAGTCTGCGGTCTGCCGAAAAGCCT
AGGGAACAAAAGTTGATTTCTGAAGAAGATTTGAACGGTGAACAAAAGCTAATCTCCGAGGAAGACTTGA
ACGGTGAACAAAAATTAATCTCAGAAGAAGACTTGAACGGATGAGCTCTGAGAATTTCCCCGATCGTTCA
AACATTTGGCAATAAAGTTTCTTAAGATTGAATCCTGTTGCCGGTCTTGCGATGATTATCATATAATTTC
TGTTGAATTACGTTAAGCATGTAATAATTAACATGTAATGCATGACGTTATTTATGAGATGGGTTTTTAT
GATTAGAGTCCCGCAATTATACATTTAATACGCGATAGAAAACAAAATATAGCGCGCAAACTAGGATAAA
TTATCGCGCGCGGTGTCATCTATGTTACTAGATCGGGAATTCGTAATCATGTCATAGCTGTTTCCTGTGT
GAAATTGTTATCCGCTCACAATTCCACACAACATACGAGCCGGAAGCATAAAGTGTAAAGCCTGGGGTGC
CTAATGAGTGAGCTAACTCACATTAATTGCGTTGCGCTCACTGCCCGCTTTCCAGTCGGGAAACCTGTCG
TGCCAGCTGCATTAATGAATCGGCCAACGCGCGGGGAGAGGCGGTTTGCGTATTGGCTAGAGCAGCTTGC
CAACATGGTGGAGCACGACACTCTCGTCTACTCCAAGAATATCAAAGATACAGTCTCAGAAGACCAAAGG
GCTATTGAGACTTTTCAACAAAGGGTAATATCGGGAAACCTCCTCGGATTCCATTGCCCAGCTATCTGTC
ACTTCATCAAAAGGACAGTAGAAAAGGAAGGTGGCACCTACAAATGCCATCATTGCGATAAAGGAAAGGC
TATCGTTCAAGATGCCTCTGCCGACAGTGGTCCCAAAGATGGACCCCCACCCACGAGGAGCATCGTGGAA
AAAGAAGACGTTCCAACCACGTCTTCAAAGCAAGTGGATTGATGTGAACATGGTGGAGCACGACACTCTC
GTCTACTCCAAGAATATCAAAGATACAGTCTCAGAAGACCAAAGGGCTATTGAGACTTTTCAACAAAGGG
TAATATCGGGAAACCTCCTCGGATTCCATTGCCCAGCTATCTGTCACTTCATCAAAAGGACAGTAGAAAA
GGAAGGTGGCACCTACAAATGCCATCATTGCGATAAAGGAAAGGCTATCGTTCAAGATGCCTCTGCCGAC
AGTGGTCCCAAAGATGGACCCCCACCCACGAGGAGCATCGTGGAAAAAGAAGACGTTCCAACCACGTCTT
CAAAGCAAGTGGATTGATGTGATATCTCCACTGACGTAAGGGATGACGCACAATCCCACTATCCTTCGCA
AGACCCTTCCTCTATATAAGGAAGTTCATTTCATTTGGAGAGGACACGCTGAAATCACCAGTCTCTCTCT
ACAAATCTATCTCTCTCGAGTCTACCATGAGCCCAGAACGACGCCCGGCCGACATCCGCCGTGCCACCGA
GGCGGACATGCCGGCGGTCTGCACCATCGTCAACCACTACATCGAGACAAGCACGGTCAACTTCCGTACC
GAGCCGCAGGAACCGCAGGAGTGGACGGACGACCTCGTCCGTCTGCGGGAGCGCTATCCCTGGCTCGTCG
CCGAGGTGGACGGCGAGGTCGCCGGCATCGCCTACGCGGGCCCCTGGAAGGCACGCAACGCCTACGACTG
GACGGCCGAGTCGACCGTGTACGTCTCCCCCCGCCACCAGCGGACGGGACTGGGCTCCACGCTCTACACC
CACCTGCTGAAGTCCCTGGAGGCACAGGGCTTCAAGAGCGTGGTCGCTGTCATCGGGCTGCCCAACGACC
CGAGCGTGCGCATGCACGAGGCGCTCGGATATGCCCCCCGCGGCATGCTGCGGGCGGCCGGCTTCAAGCA
CGGGAACTGGCATGACGTGGGTTTCTGGCAGCTGGACTTCAGCCTGCCGGTACCGCCCCGTCCGGTCCTG
CCCGTCACCGAGATTTGACTCGAGTTTCTCCATAATAATGTGTGAGTAGTTCCCAGATAAGGGAATTAGG
GTTCCTATAGGGTTTCGCTCATGTGTTGAGCATATAAGAAACCCTTAGTATGTATTTGTATTTGTAAAAT
ACTTCTATCAATAAAATTTCTAATTCCTAAAACCAAAATCCAGTACTAAAATCCAGATCCCCCGAATTAA
TTCGGCGTTAATTCAGTACATTAAAAACGTCCGCAATGTGTTATTAAGTTGTCTAAGCGTCAATTTGTTT
ACACCACAATATATCCTGCCACCAGCCAGCCAACAGCTCCCCGACCGGCAGCTCGGCACAAAATCACCAC
TCGATACAGGCAGCCCATCAGTCCGGGACGGCGTCAGCGGGAGAGCCGTTGTAAGGCGGCAGACTTTGCT
CATGTTACCGATGCTA
Features (pLannotate 1.2.2; 23 found; start..end, strand, type, name):
    290..1084    +  CDS            KanR: aminoglycoside phosphotransferase; aphA-3; confers resistance to kanamycin
   1171..1759    +  rep_origin     ori: high-copy-number ColE1/pMB1/pBR322/pUC origin of replication
   1945..2085    -  misc_feature   bom: basis of mobility region from pBR322
   2187..2226    -  CDS            rop (fragment): Rop protein, which maintains plasmids at low copy number; rop
   2429..2623    -  rep_origin     pVS1 oriV: origin of replication for the Pseudomonas plasmid pVS1 (Heeb et al., 2000)
   2689..3762    -  CDS            pVS1 RepA: replication protein from the Pseudomonas plasmid pVS1 (Heeb et al., 2000)
   4191..4820    -  CDS            pVS1 StaA: stability protein from the Pseudomonas plasmid pVS1 (Heeb et al., 2000)
   5380..5781    -  CDS            Y4CG_SINFN (fragment): Protein inferred from homology: Swiss-Prot protein existence level 3. From Sinorhizobium fredii (strain NBRC 101917 / NGR234).
   6121..6145    -  misc_feature   RB T-DNA repeat: right border repeat from nopaline C58 T-DNA
   6211..6365    -  CDS            lacZα (fragment): LacZα fragment of β-galactosidase; lacZ fragment
   6368..6385    -  misc_feature   MCS (fragment): pUC18/19 multiple cloning site
   7701..8414    +  CDS            Citrine: Citrine is a basic (constitutively fluorescent) yellow fluorescent protein published in 2001, derived from Aequorea victoria. It has moderate acid sensitivity.
   8420..9377    +  CDS            TurboID (fragment): mutant of the E. coli biotin ligase BioID engineered for improved catalytic efficiency (Branon et al., 2018)
   9384..9491    +  CDS            13xMyc (fragment): 13 tandem Myc epitope tags
   9512..9764    +  terminator     NOS terminator: nopaline synthase terminator and poly(A) signal
   9803..9825    -  protein_bind   lac operator (fragment): The lac repressor binds to the lac operator to inhibit transcription in E. coli. This inhibition can be relieved by adding lactose or isopropyl-β-D-thiogalactopyranoside (IPTG). lac repressor encoded by lacI
   9829..9859    -  promoter       lac promoter: promoter for the E. coli lac operon
   9874..9895    -  protein_bind   CAP binding site: CAP binding activates transcription in the presence of cAMP. E. coli catabolite activator protein
   9908..9996    -  CDS            lacI (fragment): lac repressor; lacI; The lac repressor binds to the lac operator to inhibit transcription in E. coli. This inhibition can be relieved by adding lactose or isopropyl-β-D-thiogalactopyranoside (IPTG).
  10086..10762   +  promoter       CaMV 35S promoter (enhanced): cauliflower mosaic virus 35S promoter with a duplicated enhancer region
  10807..11355   +  CDS            bar: PAT_STRHY - Experimental evidence at protein level: Swiss-Prot protein existence level 1. Inactivates phosphinothricin (PPT) by transfer of an acetyl group from acetyl CoA. Can also acetylate demethylphosphinothricin but not PTT or glutamate. This enzyme is an effector of phosphinothricin tripeptide (PTT or bialaphos) resistance. From Streptomyces hygroscopicus. Introduced by genetic manipulation and expressed in glufosinate-tolerant maize by Dekalb Genetics.
  11365..11539   +  polyA_signal   CaMV poly(A) signal: cauliflower mosaic virus polyadenylation signal
  11617..11641   -  misc_feature   LB T-DNA repeat: left border repeat from nopaline C58 T-DNA
