[The description below was written by a language model from this plasmid's Addgene catalogue record and pLannotate feature annotations shown in this document.]
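Description:
pUBQ:Citrine-TurboID-3xMyc is an 11.8 kb plant expression plasmid built on the pCambia3300 binary backbone, designed for Agrobacterium-mediated T-DNA delivery. Outside the T-DNA borders it carries a kanamycin resistance gene (aminoglycoside phosphotransferase) for bacterial selection, a high-copy ColE1/pMB1-type origin with the pBR322 bom site for propagation in E. coli, and the pVS1 oriV, RepA and StaA functions that provide replication and stable maintenance in Agrobacterium. Nopaline-type right and left border repeats delimit the segment transferred into plant cells.

Within the T-DNA, the main expression cassette encodes the yellow fluorescent protein Citrine fused in frame to TurboID, an engineered, highly active E. coli biotin ligase variant, followed by a C-terminal 3xMyc epitope tag (which the automated annotation matches as a fragment of a 13xMyc array) and the NOS terminator. According to the catalogue entry, transcription is driven by the Arabidopsis UBQ10 promoter with its intron; this promoter is not called in the feature table, but an unannotated stretch upstream of Citrine is consistent with it. A second cassette places the bar gene (phosphinothricin acetyltransferase) under an enhanced CaMV 35S promoter with the CaMV poly(A) signal, giving Basta/glufosinate resistance for selecting transformed plants. Remnants of the lacZα/lac promoter region and MCS from the parental vector flank the insert.

The construct serves proximity labeling in plants. TurboID biotinylates nearby proteins, which can then be captured and identified, while the Myc tag allows detection of the fusion. Citrine-TurboID works as a non-specific control bait. The Citrine coding region, listed as cloned with StuI and AvrII, can be replaced with a gene of interest to make a bait-TurboID fusion.
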