Addgene plasmid #199244: pUBQ:Citrine-TurboID-3xMyc
Purpose: This plasmid could be used to clone gene(protein) of interest in place of Citrine to use in proximity labeling approach in plants.
Depositing lab: Savithramma Dinesh-Kumar. Depositing organization: University of California, Davis. Publication: TurboID-based proximity labeling reveals that UBR7 is a regulator of N NLR immune receptor-mediated immunity. Zhang Y, Song G, Lal NK, Nagalakshmi U, Li Y, Zheng W, Huang PJ, Branon TC, Ting AY, Walley JW, Dinesh-Kumar SP. Nat Commun. 2019 Jul 19;10(1):3252. doi: 10.1038/s41467-019-11202-z. PubMed 31324801.
Backbone
  Vector backbone: pCambia3300
  Backbone size w/o insert (bp): 8396
  Total vector size (bp): 11776
  Vector type: Plant Expression
  Selectable markers: Basta
Growth in bacteria
  Bacterial resistance: Kanamycin, 50 μg/mL
  Growth temperature: 37°C
  Growth strain: DH5alpha
  Copy number: High Copy
Gene/Insert
  Gene/Insert name: Citrine-TurboID-3xMyc
  Species: Synthetic
  Insert size (bp): 1798
  Promoter: Arabidopsis UBQ10 promoter with intron
  Tag / fusion protein: TurboID-3xMyc (C terminal on insert)
  Cloning method: Restriction Enzyme; 5′ cloning site StuI (unknown if destroyed); 3′ cloning site AvrII (unknown if destroyed)
  Sequencing primers: 5′ ctgttaatcttagatcgaagacg; 3′ catcgcaagaccggcaacaggattc
Resource information
  A portion of this plasmid was derived from a plasmid made by: TurboID is from Alice Ting
Terms and licenses: Academic/Nonprofit Terms; Industry Terms: Not Available to Industry
How to cite: pUBQ:Citrine-TurboID-3xMyc was a gift from Savithramma Dinesh-Kumar (Addgene plasmid # 199244 ; http://n2t.net/addgene:199244 ; RRID:Addgene_199244)
